>Addgene plasmid #132181 | pDONR221_SLC52A3 | addgene full sequence | sequence record 261095 | Addgene NGS Result
CTTTCCTGCGTTATCCCCTGATTCTGTGGATAACCGTATTACCGCCTTTGAGTGAGCTGATACCGCTCGC
CGCAGCCGAACGACCGAGCGCAGCGAGTCAGTGAGCGAGGAAGCGGAAGAGCGCCCAATACGCAAACCGC
CTCTCCCCGCGCGTTGGCCGATTCATTAATGCAGCTGGCACGACAGGTTTCCCGACTGGAAAGCGGGCAG
TGAGCGCAACGCAATTAATACGCGTACCGCTAGCCAGGAAGAGTTTGTAGAAACGCAAAAAGGCCATCCG
TCAGGATGGCCTTCTGCTTAGTTTGATGCCTGGCAGTTTATGGCGGGCGTCCTGCCCGCCACCCTCCGGG
CCGTTGCTTCACAACGTTCAAATCCGCTCCCGGCGGATTTGTCCTACTCAGGAGAGCGTTCACCGACAAA
CAACAGATAAAACGAAAGGCCCAGTCTTCCGACTGAGCCTTTCGTTTTATTTGATGCCTGGCAGTTCCCT
ACTCTCGCGTTAACGCTAGCATGGATGTTTTCCCAGTCACGACGTTGTAAAACGACGGCCAGTCTTAAGC
TCGGGCCCCAAATAATGATTTTATTTTGACTGATAGTGACCTGTTCGTTGCAACACATTGATGAGCAATG
CTTTTTTATAATGCCAACTTTGTACAAAAAAGCAGGCTCCACCATGGCCTTCCTGATGCACCTGCTGGTG
TGCGTGTTTGGCATGGGCAGCTGGGTGACCATCAACGGCCTGTGGGTGGAGCTGCCTCTGCTGGTCATGG
AGCTGCCAGAGGGCTGGTACCTGCCCTCCTATCTGACAGTGGTCATCCAGCTGGCCAATATCGGCCCACT
GCTGGTGACCCTGCTGCACCACTTCCGGCCATCCTGCCTGTCTGAGGTGCCTATCATCTTTACCCTGCTG
GGCGTGGGCACCGTGACATGTATCATCTTCGCCTTTCTGTGGAACATGACATCTTGGGTGCTGGACGGCC
ACCACAGCATCGCCTTCCTGGTGCTGACCTTCTTTCTGGCCCTGGTGGATTGCACCAGCTCCGTGACATT
CCTGCCTTTTATGAGCAGACTGCCAACATACTATCTGACCACATTCTTTGTGGGCGAGGGCCTGTCTGGA
CTGCTGCCCGCCCTGGTGGCCCTGGCACAGGGCAGCGGCCTGACCACATGCGTGAATGTGACCGAGATCA
GCGACTCCGTGCCCTCTCCTGTGCCAACGAGGGAAACGGATATAGCTCAGGGAGTGCCTCGCGCCCTGGT
GAGCGCCCTGCCTGGCATGGAGGCCCCACTGTCCCACCTGGAGTCTCGGTATCTGCCCGCCCACTTTAGC
CCTCTGGTGTTCTTTCTGCTGCTGTCCATCATGATGGCCTGCTGTCTGGTGGCCTTCTTTGTGCTGCAGA
GGCAGCCAAGGTGCTGGGAGGCATCCGTGGAGGACCTGCTGAACGATCAGGTGACACTGCACTCTATCCG
GCCAAGAGAGGAGAATGACCTGGGACCAGCAGGAACCGTGGATTCTAGCCAGGGCCAGGGCTATCTGGAG
GAGAAGGCAGCACCATGCTGTCCAGCACACCTGGCCTTCATCTACACCCTGGTGGCCTTTGTGAACGCCC
TGACAAATGGCATGCTGCCCTCCGTGCAGACCTACAGCTGTCTGTCCTATGGACCTGTGGCATACCACCT
GGCAGCCACACTGTCTATCGTGGCCAACCCTCTGGCCTCTCTGGTGAGCATGTTCCTGCCAAATAGGTCC
CTGCTGTTTCTGGGCGTGCTGTCTGTGCTGGGCACCTGCTTCGGCGGCTATAACATGGCCATGGCCGTGA
TGAGCCCCTGTCCTCTGCTGCAGGGACACTGGGGAGGAGAGGTGCTGATCGTGGCATCCTGGGTGCTGTT
TAGCGGCTGCCTGTCCTACGTGAAAGTGATGCTGGGCGTGGTGCTGCGGGACCTGTCTAGAAGCGCCCTG
CTGTGGTGTGGAGCAGCAGTGCAGCTGGGCTCCCTGCTGGGCGCCCTGCTGATGTTCCCACTGGTGAACG
TGCTGCGCCTGTTCTCCTCTGCCGATTTTTGCAATCTGCACTGTCCCGCCGACCCAGCTTTCTTGTACAA
AGTTGGCATTATAAGAAAGCATTGCTTATCAATTTGTTGCAACGAACAGGTCACTATCAGTCAAAATAAA
ATCATTATTTGCCATCCAGCTGATATCCCCTATAGTGAGTCGTATTACATGGTCATAGCTGTTTCCTGGC
AGCTCTGGCCCGTGTCTCAAAATCTCTGATGTTACATTGCACAAGATAAAAATATATCATCATGAACAAT
AAAACTGTCTGCTTACATAAACAGTAATACAAGGGGTGTTATGAGCCATATTCAACGGGAAACGTCGAGG
CCGCGATTAAATTCCAACATGGATGCTGATTTATATGGGTATAAATGGGCTCGCGATAATGTCGGGCAAT
CAGGTGCGACAATCTATCGCTTGTATGGGAAGCCCGATGCGCCAGAGTTGTTTCTGAAACATGGCAAAGG
TAGCGTTGCCAATGATGTTACAGATGAGATGGTCAGACTAAACTGGCTGACGGAATTTATGCCTCTTCCG
ACCATCAAGCATTTTATCCGTACTCCTGATGATGCATGGTTACTCACCACTGCGATCCCCGGAAAAACAG
CATTCCAGGTATTAGAAGAATATCCTGATTCAGGTGAAAATATTGTTGATGCGCTGGCAGTGTTCCTGCG
CCGGTTGCATTCGATTCCTGTTTGTAATTGTCCTTTTAACAGCGATCGCGTATTTCGTCTCGCTCAGGCG
CAATCACGAATGAATAACGGTTTGGTTGATGCGAGTGATTTTGATGACGAGCGTAATGGCTGGCCTGTTG
AACAAGTCTGGAAAGAAATGCATAAACTTTTGCCATTCTCACCGGATTCAGTCGTCACTCATGGTGATTT
CTCACTTGATAACCTTATTTTTGACGAGGGGAAATTAATAGGTTGTATTGATGTTGGACGAGTCGGAATC
GCAGACCGATACCAGGATCTTGCCATCCTATGGAACTGCCTCGGTGAGTTTTCTCCTTCATTACAGAAAC
GGCTTTTTCAAAAATATGGTATTGATAATCCTGATATGAATAAATTGCAGTTTCATTTGATGCTCGATGA
GTTTTTCTAATCAGAATTGGTTAATTGGTTGTAACACTGGCAGAGCATTACGCTGACTTGACGGGACGGC
GCAAGCTCATGACCAAAATCCCTTAACGTGAGTTACGCGTCGTTCCACTGAGCGTCAGACCCCGTAGAAA
AGATCAAAGGATCTTCTTGAGATCCTTTTTTTCTGCGCGTAATCTGCTGCTTGCAAACAAAAAAACCACC
GCTACCAGCGGTGGTTTGTTTGCCGGATCAAGAGCTACCAACTCTTTTTCCGAAGGTAACTGGCTTCAGC
AGAGCGCAGATACCAAATACTGTTCTTCTAGTGTAGCCGTAGTTAGGCCACCACTTCAAGAACTCTGTAG
CACCGCCTACATACCTCGCTCTGCTAATCCTGTTACCAGTGGCTGCTGCCAGTGGCGATAAGTCGTGTCT
TACCGGGTTGGACTCAAGACGATAGTTACCGGATAAGGCGCAGCGGTCGGGCTGAACGGGGGGTTCGTGC
ACACAGCCCAGCTTGGAGCGAACGACCTACACCGAACTGAGATACCTACAGCGTGAGCTATGAGAAAGCG
CCACGCTTCCCGAAGGGAGAAAGGCGGACAGGTATCCGGTAAGCGGCAGGGTCGGAACAGGAGAGCGCAC
GAGGGAGCTTCCAGGGGGAAACGCCTGGTATCTTTATAGTCCTGTCGGGTTTCGCCACCTCTGACTTGAG
CGTCGATTTTTGTGATGCTCGTCAGGGGGGCGGAGCCTATGGAAAAACGCCAGCAACGCGGCCTTTTTAC
GGTTCCTGGCCTTTTGCTGGCCTTTTGCTCACATGTT
Features (pLannotate 1.2.2; 10 found; start..end, strand, type, name):
    121..213     +  CDS            lacI (fragment): lac repressor; lacI; The lac repressor binds to the lac operator to inhibit transcription in E. coli. This inhibition can be relieved by adding lactose or isopropyl-β-D-thiogalactopyranoside (IPTG).
    268..295     -  terminator     rrnB T2 terminator: transcription terminator T2 from the E. coli rrnB gene
    427..470     +  terminator     rrnB T1 terminator: Escherichia coli rrnB; transcription terminator T1 from the E. coli rrnB gene
    517..553     -  CDS            lacZα (fragment): LacZα fragment of β-galactosidase; lacZ fragment
    569..668     +  protein_bind   attL1: mutant version of attL; recombination site for the Gateway® LR reaction LR Clonase™
    674..2080    +  CDS            SLC52A3: S52A3_HUMAN - Also known as C20orf54, RFT2, RFVT3. Experimental evidence at protein level: Swiss-Prot protein existence level 1. Plasma membrane transporter mediating the uptake by cells of the water soluble vitamin B2/riboflavin that plays a key role in biochemical oxidation-reduction reactions of the carbohydrate, lipid, and amino acid metabolism (PubMed:20463145, PubMed:22273710, PubMed:24264046, PubMed:27702554). Humans are unable to synthesize vitamin B2/riboflavin and must obtain it via intestinal absorption (PubMed:20463145). From Homo sapiens (Human).
   2082..2181    -  protein_bind   attL2: mutant version of attL; recombination site for the Gateway® LR reaction LR Clonase™
   2199..2217    -  promoter       T7 promoter: promoter for bacteriophage T7 RNA polymerase
   2351..3160    +  CDS            KanR: aminoglycoside phosphotransferase; aph(3')-Ia; confers resistance to kanamycin in bacteria or G418 (Geneticin®) in eukaryotes
   3307..3895    +  rep_origin     ori: high-copy-number ColE1/pMB1/pBR322/pUC origin of replication
