[The description below was written by a language model from this plasmid's Addgene catalogue record and pLannotate feature annotations shown in this document.]
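Description:
pDONR221_SLC52A3 is a Gateway entry clone built on the pDONR221 backbone, carrying a codon-optimized open reading frame for human SLC52A3 (also known as RFVT3, hRFT2 or C20orf54). This gene encodes a plasma membrane transporter that mediates cellular uptake of riboflavin (vitamin B2). The sequenced plasmid is about 3.96 kb. It is propagated in E. coli from a high-copy ColE1/pUC-type origin and selected with kanamycin through an aminoglycoside phosphotransferase (KanR) gene.

The 1,407 bp SLC52A3 coding sequence sits between attL1 and attL2, the recombination sites left after the ORF is captured in a donor vector. These sites allow directional transfer of the insert by an LR Clonase reaction into any attR-containing destination vector. Upstream of the cassette, rrnB T1 and T2 terminators insulate the insert from read-through transcription originating in the backbone. A T7 promoter lies just beyond attL2 on the opposite strand, pointing back toward the insert. The short lacI and lacZα fragments in the annotation are backbone remnants rather than functional genes. M13 forward and reverse sites flank the cassette for sequence verification.

Although the catalogue lists the vector type as mammalian expression, the feature table shows no eukaryotic promoter, polyadenylation signal, tag or reporter. The plasmid itself therefore serves as a shuttle source of the ORF rather than as an expression construct. Its stated purpose is subcloning into custom expression vectors, and it belongs to a larger consortium collection of solute carrier (SLC) transporter clones assembled to support the study of these proteins and drug discovery directed at them.
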