Addgene plasmid #132181: pDONR221_SLC52A3
Purpose: Gateway entry clone with codon-optimized ORF sequence for subcloning into custom expression vectors
Depositing lab: RESOLUTE Consortium & Giulio Superti-Furga. Depositing organization: CeMM Research Center for Molecular Medicine. Publication: The RESOLUTE consortium: unlocking SLC transporters for drug discovery. Superti-Furga G, Lackner D, Wiedmer T, Ingles-Prieto A, Barbosa B, Girardi E, Goldmann U, Gurtl B, Klavins K, Klimek C, Lindinger S, Lineiro-Retes E, Muller AC, Onstein S, Redinger G, Reil D, Sedlyarov V, Wolf G, Crawford M, Everley R, ... Steppan CM. Nat Rev Drug Discov. 2020 Jul;19(7):429-430. doi: 10.1038/d41573-020-00056-6. PubMed 32265506.
Backbone
  Vector backbone: pDONR221
  Backbone manufacturer: Thermo Fisher Scientific
  Backbone size w/o insert (bp): 2550
  Vector type: Mammalian Expression
Growth in bacteria
  Bacterial resistance: Kanamycin, 50 μg/mL
  Growth temperature: 37°C
  Growth strain: Stbl3
  Copy number: High Copy
Gene/Insert
  Gene/Insert name: SLC52A3 (alt name: bA371L19.1, hRFT2, RFVT3, C20orf54)
  Species: H. sapiens (human)
  Insert size (bp): 1407
  Entrez Gene: C20orf54 (a.k.a. RFT2, BVVLS, hRFT2, MGC10698, bA371L19.1)
  Cloning method: Gateway Cloning
  Sequencing primers: 5′ M13-fwd; 3′ M13-rev
Terms and licenses: Academic/Nonprofit Terms; Industry Terms
Depositor comments: For more information on the full Resolute plasmid collection, please see www.addgene.org/depositor-collections/re-solute/. Please provide your feedback on this plasmid to the RESOLUTE consortium by filling out their RESOLUTE repository feedback form: https://forms.office.com/Pages/ResponsePage.aspx?id=0e05yklzmkS7rjFGQL4N7z4feCLQvEJAmVcOCM_u885UN1JJRko0Ukg4TVQwNTZLOUxPQVJWT1NHUCQlQCN0PWcu
How to cite: pDONR221_SLC52A3 was a gift from RESOLUTE Consortium & Giulio Superti-Furga (Addgene plasmid # 132181 ; http://n2t.net/addgene:132181 ; RRID:Addgene_132181)
