>Addgene plasmid #132181 | pDONR221_SLC52A3 | depositor partial sequence | sequence record 253762 | Codon-optimized ORF of SLC52A3
ATGGCCTTCCTGATGCACCTGCTGGTGTGCGTGTTTGGCATGGGCAGCTGGGTGACCATCAACGGCCTGT
GGGTGGAGCTGCCTCTGCTGGTCATGGAGCTGCCAGAGGGCTGGTACCTGCCCTCCTATCTGACAGTGGT
CATCCAGCTGGCCAATATCGGCCCACTGCTGGTGACCCTGCTGCACCACTTCCGGCCATCCTGCCTGTCT
GAGGTGCCTATCATCTTTACCCTGCTGGGCGTGGGCACCGTGACATGTATCATCTTCGCCTTTCTGTGGA
ACATGACATCTTGGGTGCTGGACGGCCACCACAGCATCGCCTTCCTGGTGCTGACCTTCTTTCTGGCCCT
GGTGGATTGCACCAGCTCCGTGACATTCCTGCCTTTTATGAGCAGACTGCCAACATACTATCTGACCACA
TTCTTTGTGGGCGAGGGCCTGTCTGGACTGCTGCCCGCCCTGGTGGCCCTGGCACAGGGCAGCGGCCTGA
CCACATGCGTGAATGTGACCGAGATCAGCGACTCCGTGCCCTCTCCTGTGCCAACGAGGGAAACGGATAT
AGCTCAGGGAGTGCCTCGCGCCCTGGTGAGCGCCCTGCCTGGCATGGAGGCCCCACTGTCCCACCTGGAG
TCTCGGTATCTGCCCGCCCACTTTAGCCCTCTGGTGTTCTTTCTGCTGCTGTCCATCATGATGGCCTGCT
GTCTGGTGGCCTTCTTTGTGCTGCAGAGGCAGCCAAGGTGCTGGGAGGCATCCGTGGAGGACCTGCTGAA
CGATCAGGTGACACTGCACTCTATCCGGCCAAGAGAGGAGAATGACCTGGGACCAGCAGGAACCGTGGAT
TCTAGCCAGGGCCAGGGCTATCTGGAGGAGAAGGCAGCACCATGCTGTCCAGCACACCTGGCCTTCATCT
ACACCCTGGTGGCCTTTGTGAACGCCCTGACAAATGGCATGCTGCCCTCCGTGCAGACCTACAGCTGTCT
GTCCTATGGACCTGTGGCATACCACCTGGCAGCCACACTGTCTATCGTGGCCAACCCTCTGGCCTCTCTG
GTGAGCATGTTCCTGCCAAATAGGTCCCTGCTGTTTCTGGGCGTGCTGTCTGTGCTGGGCACCTGCTTCG
GCGGCTATAACATGGCCATGGCCGTGATGAGCCCCTGTCCTCTGCTGCAGGGACACTGGGGAGGAGAGGT
GCTGATCGTGGCATCCTGGGTGCTGTTTAGCGGCTGCCTGTCCTACGTGAAAGTGATGCTGGGCGTGGTG
CTGCGGGACCTGTCTAGAAGCGCCCTGCTGTGGTGTGGAGCAGCAGTGCAGCTGGGCTCCCTGCTGGGCG
CCCTGCTGATGTTCCCACTGGTGAACGTGCTGCGCCTGTTCTCCTCTGCCGATTTTTGCAATCTGCACTG
TCCCGCC
